Addgene plasmid #207026: PCUP1-GFP-Vma13-Ura
Purpose: Expression of GFP-Vma13 under CPU1 promoter.
Depositing lab: Zhiping Xie. Depositing organization: Shanghai Jiao Tong University. Publication: Membrane recruitment of Atg8 by Hfl1 facilitates turnover of vacuolar membrane proteins in yeast cells approaching stationary phase. He CW, Cui XF, Ma SJ, Xu Q, Ran YP, Chen WZ, Mu JX, Li H, Zhu J, Gong Q, Xie Z. BMC Biol. 2021 Jun 4;19(1):117. doi: 10.1186/s12915-021-01048-7. PubMed 34088313.
Backbone
  Vector backbone: ClhN-GFP-URA
  Vector type: Yeast Expression
Growth in bacteria
  Bacterial resistance: Ampicillin, 100 μg/mL
  Growth temperature: 37°C
  Growth strain: DH5alpha
  Copy number: High Copy
Gene/Insert
  Gene/Insert name: Vma13 ORF
  Species: S. cerevisiae (budding yeast)
  Promoter: pCUP1
  Tag / fusion protein: GFP (N terminal on insert)
  Cloning method: Restriction Enzyme; 5′ cloning site unknown (unknown if destroyed)
Terms and licenses: Academic/Nonprofit Terms; Industry Terms: Not Available to Industry
How to cite: PCUP1-GFP-Vma13-Ura was a gift from Zhiping Xie (Addgene plasmid # 207026 ; http://n2t.net/addgene:207026 ; RRID:Addgene_207026)
