[The description below was written by a language model from this plasmid's Addgene catalogue record and pLannotate feature annotations shown in this document.]
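Description:
PCUP1-GFP-Vma13-Ura is a 6.7 kb yeast expression plasmid built on the ClhN-GFP-URA backbone for producing an N-terminally GFP-tagged form of the Saccharomyces cerevisiae Vma13 protein. In E. coli it is maintained through a high-copy ColE1/pUC-type origin and selected with ampicillin via the β-lactamase gene. For yeast, selection relies on a URA3 marker that complements uracil auxotrophy. The annotated features include no yeast replication origin (neither 2μ nor CEN/ARS). This would be consistent with an integrating design, but the record does not state how the plasmid is maintained in yeast. The URA3 cassette is flanked by two loxP sites in the same orientation, so Cre recombinase could in principle excise the marker and allow it to be reused. Small lacI, rop and bom fragments, along with T7 and SP6 promoters, are vector remnants with no evident role in the yeast cassette.

The expression unit runs from the CUP1 promoter, the copper-regulated metallothionein promoter (the "CPU1" in the purpose field appears to be a typo for CUP1), through GFP carrying the S65T mutation and directly into the VMA13 open reading frame, ending at the ADH1 terminator. Vma13 is the H subunit of the vacuolar H+-ATPase, which is required for enzyme activity but not for assembly of the complex. The fusion therefore provides a fluorescent marker for a vacuolar membrane-associated protein whose expression level can be adjusted with copper. The associated publication concerns Atg8- and Hfl1-dependent turnover of vacuolar membrane proteins in yeast approaching stationary phase, which suggests the construct serves as a reporter for following the localisation and degradation of such proteins.
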