Features (pLannotate 1.2.2; 15 found; start..end, strand, type, name):
     54..288     +  promoter       CUP1 promoter: S. cerevisiae CUP1; inducible metallothionein promoter, regulated by Cu2+
    310..1020    +  CDS            GFP (S65T): GFP (S65T) is a basic (constitutively fluorescent) green fluorescent protein published in 1995, derived from Aequorea victoria.
   1027..2460    +  CDS            VMA13 (sequence withheld): VATH_YEAST - Also known as CLS11. Experimental evidence at protein level: Swiss-Prot protein existence level 1. Vacuolar ATPases regulate the organelle acidity. This subunit is essential for activity, but not assembly, of the enzyme complex. From Saccharomyces cerevisiae (strain ATCC 204508 / S288c) (Baker's yeast).
   2484..2671    +  terminator     ADH1 terminator: S. cerevisiae ADH1; transcription terminator for the S. cerevisiae alcohol dehydrogenase 1 (ADH1) gene
   2723..2756    -  protein_bind   loxP: Cre-mediated recombination occurs in the 8-bp core sequence (GCATACAT). Cre recombinase
   2908..3693    -  CDS            URA3: PYRF_YEAST - Experimental evidence at protein level: Swiss-Prot protein existence level 1. From Saccharomyces cerevisiae (strain ATCC 204508 / S288c) (Baker's yeast).
   4208..4241    -  protein_bind   loxP: Cre-mediated recombination occurs in the 8-bp core sequence (GCATACAT). Cre recombinase
   4295..4313    -  promoter       T7 promoter: promoter for bacteriophage T7 RNA polymerase
   4335..4388    -  CDS            lacI (fragment): lac repressor; lacI; The lac repressor binds to the lac operator to inhibit transcription in E. coli. This inhibition can be relieved by adding lactose or isopropyl-β-D-thiogalactopyranoside (IPTG).
   4571..5159    -  rep_origin     ori: high-copy-number ColE1/pMB1/pBR322/pUC origin of replication
   5330..6190    -  CDS            AmpR: β-lactamase; bla; confers resistance to ampicillin, carbenicillin, and related antibiotics
   6191..6295    -  promoter       AmpR promoter: bla
   6390..6425    +  CDS            rop (fragment): Rop protein, which maintains plasmids at low copy number; rop
   6527..6578    +  misc_feature   bom (fragment): basis of mobility region from pBR322
   6641..2       +  promoter       SP6 promoter (across the origin): promoter for bacteriophage SP6 RNA polymerase
>Addgene plasmid #207026 | PCUP1-GFP-Vma13-Ura | addgene full sequence | sequence record 423101 | Addgene NGS Result
GAACGCGGCCGCCAGCTGAAGCTTCGTACGCTGCAGGTCGTGGGATTCCTGGGCTAGTTAGAAAAAGACA
TTTTTGCTGTCAGTCACTGTCAAGAGATTCTTTTGCTGGCATTTCTTCTAGAAGCAAAAAGAGCGATGCG
TCTTTTCCGCTGAACCGTTCCAGCAAAAAAGACTACCAACGCAATATGGATTGTCAGAATCATATAAAAG
AGAAGCAAATAACTCCTTGTCTTGTATCAATTGCATTATAATATCTTCTTGTTAGTGCAATATCATATAG
AAGTCATCATGTTAATTAACATCGCTAGCAGTAAAGGAGAAGAACTTTTCACTGGAGTTGTCCCAATTCT
TGTTGAATTAGATGGTGATGTTAATGGGCACAAATTTTCTGTCAGTGGAGAGGGTGAAGGTGATGCAACA
TACGGAAAACTTACCCTTAAATTTATTTGCACTACTGGAAAACTACCTGTTCCATGGCCAACACTTGTCA
CTACTTTCACTTATGGTGTTCAATGCTTTTCAAGATACCCAGATCATATGAAACGGCATGACTTTTTCAA
GAGTGCCATGCCCGAAGGTTATGTACAGGAAAGAACTATATTTTTCAAAGATGACGGGAACTACAAGACA
CGTGCTGAAGTCAAGTTTGAAGGTGATACCCTTGTTAATAGAATCGAGTTAAAAGGTATTGATTTTAAAG
AAGATGGAAACATTCTTGGACACAAATTGGAATACAACTATAACTCACACAATGTATACATCATGGCAGA
CAAACAAAAGAATGGAATCAAAGTTAACTTCAAAATTAGACACAACATTGAAGATGGAAGCGTTCAACTA
GCAGACCATTATCAACAAAATACTCCAATTGGCGATGGCCCTGTCCTTTTACCAGACAACCATTACCTGT
CCACACAATCTGCCCTTTCGAAAGATCCCAACGAAAAGAGAGACCACATGGTCCTTCTTGAGTTTGTAAC
AGCTGCTGGGATTACACATGGCATGGATGAACTATACAAACCTAGG
[1434 nt withheld, positions 1027-2460]
TAAGGCGCGCCACTTCTAAATAAGCGAATTTCTTATGATTTATGATTTTTATTATTAAATAAGTTATAAA
AAAAATAAGTGTATACAAATTTTAAAGTGACTCTTAGGTTTTAAAACGAAAATTCTTATTCTTGAGTAAC
TCTTTCCTGTAGGTCAGGTTGCTTTCTCAGGTATAGTATGAGGTCGCTCTTATTGACCACACCTCTACCG
GCAGATCCGCTAGGGATAACAGGGTAATATCTGCAGGTCGACAACCCTTAATATAACTTCGTATAATGTA
TGCTATACGAAGTTATTAGGTCTAGAGATCCCAATACAACAGATCACGTGATCTTTTTGTAAGATGAAGT
TGAAGTAGTGTTGCACCGTGCCAATGCAGGTGGCTATTAGATTAAATATGTGATTTGTTCTATTAAGTTT
CCTGTATAATTAATGGGGAGCGCTGATTCTCTTTTGGTACGCTTCCCATCCAGCATTTCTGTATCTTTCA
CCTTCAACCTTAGGATCTCTACCCTTGGCGAAAAGTCCTCTGCCAACAATGATGATATCTGATCCACCAC
TTACAACTTCGTCGACGGTTCTGTACTGCTGACCCAATGCATCGCCTTTGTCGTCTAAACCTACACCTGG
GGTCATGATTAGCCAATCAAACCCTTCTTCTCTTCCTCCCATATCGTTCTGAGCAATGAACCCAATAACG
AAATCTTTATCACTCTTTGCAATATCAACGGTACCCTTAGTATATTCACCGTGTGCTAGAGAACCCTTGG
AAGACAATTCAGCAAGCATCAATAATCCCCTTGGTTCTTTGGTGACCTCTTGCGCACCTTGTTTCAAGCC
AGCAACAATACCAGCACCAGTAACCCCGTGGGCGTTGGTGATATCAGACCATTCTGCGATACGGTAAACG
CCCGATGTATATTGTAATTTGACTGTGTTACCGATATCGGCGAATTTTCTGTCCTCAAATATCAAGAACT
TGTATTTCTCTGCCAATGCTTTCAATGGAACGACAGTACCCTCATAACTGAAATCATCCAAGATATCAAC
GTGTGTTTTCAAAAGGCAAATGTATGGACCCAACGTTTCAACAAGTTTCAATAGCTCATCAGTCGAACGA
ACGTCAAGAGAAGCACACAAATTGGTCTTCTTTTCATCCATTAAACGTAAAAGTTTCGATGCAACCGGAC
TTGCATGAGTCTCAGCTCTACTGGTATATGATTTTGTGGACATGGTGCAACTAATTGACGGGAGTGTATT
GACGCTGGCGTACTGGCTTTCACAAAATGGCCCAATCACAACCACATCTTAGATAGTTGAAATGACTTTA
GATAACATCAATTGAGATGAGCTTAATCATGTCAAAGCTAAAAGTGTCACCATGAACGACAATTCTTAAG
CAAATCACGTGATATAGATCCACGAATAACCACCATTTGATGCTCGAGGCAAGTAATGTGTGTAAAAAAA
TGCGTTACCACCATCCAATGCAGACCGATCTTCTACCCAGAATCACATATATTTATGTACCGAGTACCTT
TTTTCTATCTTCCAATTGCTTCTCCCATATGATTGTCTCCGTAAGCTCGAAATTTCTAAGTTGGATTTTA
ATCTTCACGCAGGATGACAGTTCGATGAGCTTCTGAGGAGTGTTTAGAACATAATCATTTATCCATGGTC
TATCTCTTCTTGTCGCTTTTTCTCCTCGATAGAACCTAAATAAAACGAGCTCTCGAGAACCCTTAATATA
ACTTCGTATAATGTATGCTATACGAAGTTATTAGGTGATATCAGATCCACTAGTGGCCTATGCGGCCGCG
GATCTGCCGGTCTCCCTATAGTGAGTCGTATTAATTTCGATAAGCCAGGTTAACCTGCATTAATGAATCG
GCCAACGCGCGGGGAGAGGCGGTTTGCGTATTGGGCGCTCTTCCGCTTCCTCGCTCACTGACTCGCTGCG
CTCGGTCGTTCGGCTGCGGCGAGCGGTATCAGCTCACTCAAAGGCGGTAATACGGTTATCCACAGAATCA
GGGGATAACGCAGGAAAGAACATGTGAGCAAAAGGCCAGCAAAAGGCCAGGAACCGTAAAAAGGCCGCGT
TGCTGGCGTTTTTCCATAGGCTCCGCCCCCCTGACGAGCATCACAAAAATCGACGCTCAAGTCAGAGGTG
GCGAAACCCGACAGGACTATAAAGATACCAGGCGTTTCCCCCTGGAAGCTCCCTCGTGCGCTCTCCTGTT
CCGACCCTGCCGCTTACCGGATACCTGTCCGCCTTTCTCCCTTCGGGAAGCGTGGCGCTTTCTCATAGCT
CACGCTGTAGGTATCTCAGTTCGGTGTAGGTCGTTCGCTCCAAGCTGGGCTGTGTGCACGAACCCCCCGT
TCAGCCCGACCGCTGCGCCTTATCCGGTAACTATCGTCTTGAGTCCAACCCGGTAAGACACGACTTATCG
CCACTGGCAGCAGCCACTGGTAACAGGATTAGCAGAGCGAGGTATGTAGGCGGTGCTACAGAGTTCTTGA
AGTGGTGGCCTAACTACGGCTACACTAGAAGAACAGTATTTGGTATCTGCGCTCTGCTGAAGCCAGTTAC
CTTCGGAAAAAGAGTTGGTAGCTCTTGATCCGGCAAACAAACCACCGCTGGTAGCGGTGGTTTTTTTGTT
TGCAAGCAGCAGATTACGCGCAGAAAAAAAGGATCTCAAGAAGATCCTTTGATCTTTTCTACGGGGTCTG
ACGCTCAGTGGAACGAAAACTCACGTTAAGGGATTTTGGTCATGAGATTATCAAAAAGGATCTTCACCTA
GATCCTTTTAAATTAAAAATGAAGTTTTAAATCAATCTAAAGTATATATGAGTAAACTTGGTCTGACAGT
TACCAATGCTTAATCAGTGAGGCACCTATCTCAGCGATCTGTCTATTTCGTTCATCCATAGTTGCCTGAC
TCCCCGTCGTGTAGATAACTACGATACGGGAGGGCTTACCATCTGGCCCCAGTGCTGCAATGATACCGCG
AGACCCACGCTCACCGGCTCCAGATTTATCAGCAATAAACCAGCCAGCCGGAAGGGCCGAGCGCAGAAGT
GGTCCTGCAACTTTATCCGCCTCCATCCAGTCTATTAATTGTTGCCGGGAAGCTAGAGTAAGTAGTTCGC
CAGTTAATAGTTTGCGCAACGTTGTTGCCATTGCTACAGGCATCGTGGTGTCACGCTCGTCGTTTGGTAT
GGCTTCATTCAGCTCCGGTTCCCAACGATCAAGGCGAGTTACATGATCCCCCATGTTGTGCAAAAAAGCG
GTTAGCTCCTTCGGTCCTCCGATCGTTGTCAGAAGTAAGTTGGCCGCAGTGTTATCACTCATGGTTATGG
CAGCACTGCATAATTCTCTTACTGTCATGCCATCCGTAAGATGCTTTTCTGTGACTGGTGAGTACTCAAC
CAAGTCATTCTGAGAATAGTGTATGCGGCGACCGAGTTGCTCTTGCCCGGCGTCAATACGGGATAATACC
GCGCCACATAGCAGAACTTTAAAAGTGCTCATCATTGGAAAACGTTCTTCGGGGCGAAAACTCTCAAGGA
TCTTACCGCTGTTGAGATCCAGTTCGATGTAACCCACTCGTGCACCCAACTGATCTTCAGCATCTTTTAC
TTTCACCAGCGTTTCTGGGTGAGCAAAAACAGGAAGGCAAAATGCCGCAAAAAAGGGAATAAGGGCGACA
CGGAAATGTTGAATACTCATACTCTTCCTTTTTCAATATTATTGAAGCATTTATCAGGGTTATTGTCTCA
TGAGCGGATACATATTTGAATGTATTTAGAAAAATAAACAAATAGGGGTTCCGCGCACATTTCCCCGAAA
AGTGCCACCTGACGTCTAAGAAACCATTATTATCATGACATTAACCTATAAAAATAGGCGTATCACGAGG
CCCTTTCGTCTCGCGCGTTTCGGTGATGACGGTGAAAACCTCTGACACATGCAGCTCCCGGAGACGGTCA
CAGCTTGTCTGTAAGCGGATGCCGGGAGCAGACAAGCCCGTCAGGGCGCGTCAGCGGGTGTTGGCGGGTG
TCGGGGCTGGCTTAACTATGCGGCATCAGAGCAGATTGTACTGAGAGTGCACCATATGGACATATTGTCG
TTAGAACGCGGCTACAATTAATACATAACCTTATGTATCATACACATACGATTTAGGTGACACTATA
